>Addgene plasmid #102422 | pPB-tetO(hCMV1)-HA-Tet1mHxD(201R2)-IV | addgene full sequence | sequence record 198789 | Addgene NGS Result
CTAAATTGTAAGCGTTAATATTTTGTTAAAATTCGCGTTAAATTTTTGTTAAATCAGCTCATTTTTTAAC
CAATAGGCCGAAATCGGCAAAATCCCTTATAAATCAAAAGAATAGACCGAGATAGGGT
[37 nt withheld, positions 129-165]
AAAGAACGTGGACTCCAACGTCAAAGG
[49 nt withheld, positions 193-241]
T
[91 nt withheld, positions 243-333]
G
[124 nt withheld, positions 335-458]
CCCATTCGCCATTCAGGCTGCGCAACTGTTGGGAAGGGCGATCGGTGCGGGCCTCTTCGCTATTACGCCA
GCTGGCGAAAGGGGGATGTGCTGCAAGGCGATTAAGTTGGGTAACGCCAGGGTTTTCCCAGTCACGACGT
TGTAAAACGACGGCCAGTGAATTGTAATACGACTCACTATAGGGCGAATTGGGTACCTTAACCCTAGAAA
GATAGTCTGCGTAAAATTGACGCATGCATTCTTGAAATATTGCTCTCTCTTTCTAAATAGCGCGAATCCG
TCGCTGTGCATTTAGGACATCTCAGTCGCCGCTTGGAGCTCCCGTGAGGCGTGCTTGTCAATGAGGTAAG
TGTCACTGATTTTGAACTATAACGACCGCGTGAGTCAAAATGACGCATGATTATCTTTTACGTGACTTTT
AAGATTTAACTCATACGATAATTATATTGTTATTTCATGTTCTACTTACGTGATAACTTATTATATATAT
ATTTTCTTGTTATAGATATCATAATTTAAACAAGCAAAACCAAATTAAGGGCCAGCTCATTCCTCCCACT
CATGATCTATAGATCTGGATCCGTCGACAACGGCAAGCTTACATCGAGTTTACCACTCCCTATCAGTGAT
AGAGAAAAGTGAAAGTCGAGTTTACCACTCCCTATCAGTGATAGAGAAAAGTGAAAGTCGAGTTTACCAC
TCCCTATCAGTGATAGAGAAAAGTGAAAGTCGAGTTTACCACTCCCTATCAGTGATAGAGAAAAGTGAAA
GTCGAGTTTACCACTCCCTATCAGTGATAGAGAAAAGTGAAAGTCGAGTTTACCACTCCCTATCAGTGAT
AGAGAAAAGTGAAAGTCGAGTTTACCACTCCCTATCAGTGATAGAGAAAAGTGAAAGTCGAGCTCGGTAC
CCGGGTCGAGGTAGGCGTGTACGGTGGGAGGCCTATATAAGCAGAGCTCGTTTAGTGAACCGTCAGATCG
CCTGGAGACGCCATCCACGCTGTTTTGACCTCCATAGAAGACACCGGGACCGATCCAGCCTCCGCGGGAC
TCAGACACCCGGGATCCTGAGAACTTCAGGGTGAGTTTGGGGACCCTTGATTGTTCTTTCTTTTTCGCTA
TTGTAAAATTCATGTTATATGGAGGGGGCAAAGTTTTCAGGGTGTTGTTTAGAATGGGAAGATGTCCCTT
GTATCACCATGGACCCTCATGATAATTTTGTTTCTTTCACTTTCTACTCTGTTGACAACCATTGTCTCCT
CTTATTTTCTTTTCATTTTCTGTAACTTTTTCGTTAAACTTTAGCTTGCATTTGTAACGAATTTTTAAAT
TCACTTTTGTTTATTTGTCAGATTGTAAGTACTTTCTCTAATCACTTTTTTTTCAAGGCAATCAGGGTAT
ATTATATTGTACTTCAGCACAGTTTTAGAGAACAATTGATCCGCCACCATGGGTTATCCATATGATGTTC
CAGATTATGCTTCTCGGTCCCGCCCCGCAAAGCCTTCCAAATCAGTCAAAACAAAGCTACAGAAAAAGAA
AGACATCCAGATGAAGACGAAGACATCAAAGCAGGCTGTCAGACATGGGGCATCAGCGAAGGCAGTGAAC
CCCGGAAAACCGAAGCAATTAATTAAAAGAAGAGATGGTAAGAAGGAAACGGAAGACAAAACCCCGACAC
CGGCGCCGAGTTTTCTGACGCGAGCCGGGGCCGCCCGAATGAATCGGGATCGAAACCAAGTTCTTTTTCA
GAACCCAGACTCCTTAACTTGCAACGGGTTTACAATGGCTCTTCGAAGAACCTCTCTTAGCTGGCGACTC
TCCCAGCGCCCAGTAGTCACACCCAAACCTAAGAAAGTACCACCTTCAAAGAAGCAGTGTACACATAATA
TCCAGGACGAGCCGGGGGTAAAGCACTCTGAAAATGATTCAGTCCCCAGCCAACACGCTACCGTGTCCCC
AGGCACAGAGAATGGTGAACAGAACAGGTGTTTAGTTGAAGGGGAGAGCCAAGAGATAACCCAGTCTTGC
CCTGTATTTGAGGAAAGAATAGAAGATACCCAAAGCTGTATTTCCGCATCTGGGAACCTGGAAGCAGAAA
TTTCTTGGCCACTGGAAGGGACACATTGTGAAGAACTACTTTCTCATCAGACATCTGATAATGAGTGCAC
TTCCCCTCAAGAGTGTGCTCCATTGCCCCAAAGATCAACTTCCGAAGTTACCTCTCAGAAAAACACTAGC
AATCAGTTAGCAGACTTGAGCTCACAAGTAGAGTCTATCAAGCTGTCTGATCCTTCTCCGAATCCTACGG
GAAGCGACCATAATGGCTTTCCAGACTCCAGTTTTAGGATCGTTCCTGAATTGGACCTGAAAACCTGCAT
GCCTCTTGATGAGTCTGTGTATCCCACAGCTCTGATAAGATTCATCTTGGCAGGCTCACAGCCGGATGTC
TTTGATACTAAGCCCCAAGAAAAAACCCTTATAACAACCCCAGAACAAGTGGGAAGCCACCCAAATCAAG
TTCTGGATGCCACCTCTGTCCTAGGACAGGCCTTTAGTACTCTTCCACTTCAGTGGGGATTTTCTGGTGC
TAACTTAGTTCAAGTTGAGGCCCTGGGCAAGGGTTCAGACTCACCAGAGGATCTTGGTGCTATTACTATG
CTAAACCAACAAGAAACTGTGGCTATGGATATGGATAGGAATGCTACCCCGGACCTGCCTATCTTCCTTC
CTAAGCCTCCAAACACAGTTGCTACCTACAGTAGCCCTCTTTTAGGGCCTGAGCCCCACAGCTCTACCTC
CTGTGGGCTTGAAGTCCAAGGTGCTACCCCGATTTTAACTTTGGACTCAGGACACACTCCCCAACTCCCA
CCAAACCCTGAGTCAAGTTCAGTACCTCTGGTAATAGCTGCAAACGGTACGCGAGCTGAGAAGCAGTTTG
GTACCAGCCTTTTCCCAGCCGTCCCACAAGGGTTTACAGTCGCAGCCGAGAATGAAGTCCAGCATGCCCC
ATTAGATCTTACCCAGGGTTCTCAGGCTGCTCCCAGCAAACTGGAAGGAGAGATTTCTCGGGTCAGCATC
ACTGGCTCAGCTGATGTCAAAGCCACAGCGATGTCCATGCCGGTTACACAGGCCAGTACCTCTTCTCCCC
CATGTAATTCTACGCCGCCAATGGTGGAGAGGAGGAAGCGCAAGGCCTGTGGGGTCTGTGAGCCGTGCCA
GCAGAAGGCCAACTGTGGGGAGTGCACCTACTGCAAGAATCGAAAGAACAGCCACCAGATCTGTAAGAAG
AGGAAATGCGAGGTGCTCAAAAAGAAGCCAGAGGCCACCTCACAGGCACAGGTTACAAAAGAAAACAAGA
GGCCCCAGAGGGAAAAGAAGCCCAAAGTTTTAAAGACAGACTTTAACAACAAACCAGTAAATGGCCCCAA
ATCAGAGTCCATGGACTGCAGTAGACGTGGTCATGGGGAAGAAGAGCAAAGGTTGGATTTGATCACACAT
CCCCTTGAAAATGTAAGGAAGAATGCAGGCGGCATGACGGGAATTGAGGTGGAGAAGTGGGCGCCAAACA
AGAAATCACACTTAGCAGAGGGTCAAGTCAAAGGAAGCTGTGATGCCAATTTAACTGGGGTGGAAAACCC
CCAGCCCTCTGAAGATGACAAGCAGCAAACCAACCCTTCTCCGACATTTGCCCAGACCATAAGGAACGGC
ATGAAAAATGTACACTGTTTACCCACTGACACACACCTTCCGCTCAACAAATTGAATCATGAGGAATTTA
GCAAGGCGTTGGGAAATAATTCCTCTAAATTGCTGACTGATCCCTCAAACTGCAAGGATGCCATGAGTGT
CACCACCTCCGGGGGGGAGTGTGATCATCTCAAGGGGCCAAGGAACACCCTGCTCTTCCAGAAGCCTGGC
TTGAACTGCAGGTCTGGTGCAGAACCCACCATCTTTAATAATCACCCTAATACACACAGCGCTGGGAGTC
GACCTCACCCTCCTGAGAAGGTACCCAACAAAGAACCCAAAGATGGCTCTCCGGTTCAGCCAAGTCTTCT
ATCCCTAATGAAGGACAGGAGATTAACGCTGGAACAAGTGGTAGCCATAGAAGCCCTGACTCAGCTCTCA
GAAGCGCCCTCAGAGAGCTCCTCCCCATCCAAGCCGGAGAAGGATGAAGAAGCGCATCAGAAAACGGCTA
GTCTGCTTAACAGTTGCAAGGCTATCCTTCATTCGGTGAGAAAAGACCTCCAAGACCCAAACGTTCAAGG
AAAGGGCCTTCACCATGACACTGTTGTCTTTAATGGCCAGAACAGAACATTCAAGTCACCTGATAGTTTC
GCTACTAACCAAGCACTTATAAAATCACAAGGATATCCAAGTTCACCTACAGCTGAGAAGAAAGGCGCTG
CTGGTGGGAGAGCTCCCTTTGATGGTTTTGAGAATTCACATCCATTGCCCATAGAAAGTCACAATCTTGA
AAACTGCAGTCAGGTACTAAGCTGCGATCAGAATTTGAGTTCCCATGACCCATCATGCCAGGATGCACCC
TACAGTCAAATTGAAGAAGATGTCGCAGCACAATTGACCCAACTTGCATCCACGATTAATCACATCAACG
CCGAGGTCAGGAATGCTGAAAGTACACCAGAAAGCCTTGTTGCAAAGAACACAAAGCAAAAACACAGTCA
GGAGAAACGCATGGTACATCAGAAGCCACCCTCTAGTACACAAACTAAACCCAGTGTACCATCAGCAAAG
CCAAAGAAGGCCCAGAAAAAGGCAAGAGCGACCCCACACGCAAACAAGCGGAAAAAGAAACCCCCAGCCC
GAAGCTCTCAAGAAAATGATCAGAAGAAGCAAGAGCAGCTAGCTATAGAGTATAGTAAAATGCATGACAT
TTGGATGTCATCTAAGTTTCAAAGGTTTGGCCAGTCTAGTCCACGTAGTTTTCCTGTTCTGTTGAGAAAT
ATTCCTGTCTTTAACCAAATATTAAAGCCCGTGACTCAGAGTAAAACACCCTCACAACATAATGAGTTAT
TTCCTCCTATCAATCAGATAAAATTCACAAGAAACCCTGAATTGGCAAAGGAGAAAGTGAAGGTTGAACC
ATCAGATTCTCTGCCAACATGCCAATTCAAGACAGAATCCGGTGGGCAGACATTTGCAGAGCCGGCAGAT
AATTCTCAGGGACAGCCCATGGTGAGTGTCAATCAGGAAGCTCACCCTCTGCCCCAGTCCCCACCATCTA
ACCAGTGTGCTAATATAATGGCTGGTGCTGCCCAAACACAGTTTCATCTAGGCGCTCAAGAGAACCTGGT
GCATCAGATACCACCACCGACGTTGCCTGGTACCTCCCCTGACACACTCTTGCCAGACCCAGCATCAATC
CTCAGGAAAGGGAAAGTGTTACATTTCGATGGAATCACGGTGGTCACAGAGAAGCGTGAAGCTCAAACAT
CAAGCAATGGACCACTGGGTCCCACCACAGACAGTGCACAGTCAGAATTTAAAGAGAGCATCATGGACTT
ACTTAGCAAGCCTGCAAAAAACCTGATAGCTGGATTGAAGGAACAGGAAGCTGCACCCTGTGACTGTGAT
GGAGGTACACAAAAAGAAAAAGGCCCATATTATACACACCTTGGGGCAGGACCAAGTGTGGCTGCTGTCA
GGGAGCTCATGGAGACTAGGTTTGGCCAGAAGGGGAAGGCAATCCGGATTGAGAAGATAGTGTTCACGGG
GAAGGAAGGGAAGAGCTCTCAGGGCTGCCCGGTCGCCAAGTGGGTGATCAGAAGAAGTGGTCCTGAAGAG
AAGCTTATTTGTTTGGTTCGTGAGCGTGTAGACCATCACTGTTCGACGGCTGTGATAGTTGTCCTTATCC
TGCTGTGGGAAGGTATCCCTCGCCTGATGGCTGACCGCCTGTACAAAGAGCTCACTGAGAACTTGAGGTC
CTACAGCGGACATCCCACAGACCGAAGATGTACCCTCAACAAAAAGCGTACCTGCACCTGTCAAGGCATC
GACCCAAAAACCTGCGGAGCGTCCTTCTCCTTTGGCTGTTCGTGGAGCATGTATTTCAACGGCTGTAAGT
TTGGGAGGAGTGAAAACCCCAGAAAATTCAGACTTGCTCCAAACTACCCCTTACATGAAAAACAGCTTGA
AAAGAATTTACAAGAATTGGCTACAGTATTAGCTCCACTTTACAAGCAGATGGCTCCAGTTGCTTATCAA
AATCAGGTGGAATATGAAGAAGTTGCTGGAGACTGTCGACTTGGAAATGAAGAGGGGCGTCCTTTCTCTG
GTGTCACCTGTTGCATGGATTTTTGTGCCCATTCTTACAAGGCCATTCACAACATGCACAACGGAAGCAC
CGTGGTGTGTACGTTGATTCGAGCAGATGGCCGTGACACAAATTGTCCCGAGGATGAACAACTCCACGTC
CTGCCACTATACCGGCTTGCAGACACTGATGAATTTGGCTCCGTGGAAGGGATGAAGGCCAAAATCAAAT
CTGGGGCCATCCAAGTCAATGGGCCAACCAGGAAGAGGCGACTACGTTTTACTGAGCCTGTTCCTCGATG
TGGGAAGAGGGCCAAAATGAAGCAGAACCACAATAAATCAGGTTCACACAACACTAAGAGCTTTTCATCA
GCCTCATCTACTTCTCACCTAGTGAAAGACGAATCTACAGACTTCTGTCCCCTGCAGGCTTCCTCCGCAG
AAACATCTACCTGTACGTACAGTAAAACAGCCTCAGGTGGGTTTGCAGAAACAAGTAGTATTCTCCACTG
CACAATGCCTTCTGGAGCACACAGTGGTGCTAATGCAGCTGCTGGGGAATGTACTGGAACGGTGCAGCCT
GCCGAGGTGGCTGCTCATCCTCACCAGTCTCTTCCCACAGCCGATTCTCCCGTTCATGCTGAGCCTCTCA
CTAGTCCATCTGAGCAGCTAACTTCTAACCAGTCAAACCAGCAGCTCCCTCTCCTCAGCAATTCTCAGAA
ACTGGCTTCCTGTCAGGTGGAAGATGAGCGGCACCCTGAAGCGGATGAGCCTCAGCACCCCGAGGACGAT
AACTTGCCTCAACTTGATGAATTCTGGTCAGACAGTGAGGAGATCTACGCCGATCCTTCCTTTGGTGGCG
TGGCGATAGCACCCATTCACGGCTCGGTGCTCATTGAGTGCGCTCGGAAGGAGCTTCATGCTACCACCTC
TTTGCGCTCCCCCAAACGAGGGGTCCCTTTTCGTGTGTCCCTTGTATTCTACCAGCACAAAAGCCTAAAC
AAGCCTAATCATGGTTTTGATATCAACAAAATTAAGTGTAAATGCAAAAAAGTAACGAAAAAAAAGCCCG
CAGACCGGGAGTGTCCTGATGTATCCCCCGAAGCCAATTTATCACACCAAATTCCTTCTCGAGTTGCATC
AACCTTAACCCGAGACAATGTTGTTACCGTGTCCCCATACTCTCTCACTCATGTTGCGGGACCCTACAAT
CGTTGGGTCTAAGCGGCCGCTCGATAAGCTTGATATCGAATTCCGCCCCCCCCCCTCCCCCCCCCCTAAC
GTTACTGGCCGAAGCCGCTTGGAATAAGGCCGGTGTGCGTTTGTCTATATGTTATTTTCCACCATATTGC
CGTCTTTTGGCAATGTGAGGGCCCGGAAACCTGGCCCTGTCTTCTTGACGAGCATTCCTAGGGGTCTTTC
CCCTCTCGCCAAAGGAATGCAAGGTCTGTTGAATGTCGTGAAGGAAGCAGTTCCTCTGGAAGCTTCTTGA
AGACAAACAACGTCTGTAGCGACCCTTTGCAGGCAGCGGAACCCCCCACCTGGCGACAGGTGCCTCTGCG
GCCAAAAGCCACGTGTATAAGATACACCTGCAAAGGCGGCACAACCCCAGTGCCACGTTGTGAGTTGGAT
AGTTGTGGAAAGAGTCAAATGGCTCTCCTCAAGCGTATTCAACAAGGGGCTGAAGGATGCCCAGAAGGTA
CCCCATTGTATGGGATCTGATCTGGGGCCTCGGTGCACATGCTTTACATGTGTTTAGTCGAGGTTAAAAA
AACGTCTAGGCCCCCCGAACCACGGGGACGTGGTTTTCCTTTGAAAAACACGATGATAATATGGCCACAA
CCATGGTGAGCAAGGGCGAGGAGCTGTTCACCGGGGTGGTGCCCATCCTGGTCGAGCTGGACGGCGACGT
AAACGGCCACAAGTTCAGCGTGTCCGGCGAGGGCGAGGGCGATGCCACCTACGGCAAGCTGACCCTGAAG
CTGATCTGCACCACCGGCAAGCTGCCCGTGCCCTGGCCCACCCTCGTGACCACCCTGGGCTACGGCCTGC
AGTGCTTCGCCCGCTACCCCGACCACATGAAGCAGCACGACTTCTTCAAGTCCGCCATGCCCGAAGGCTA
CGTCCAGGAGCGCACCATCTTCTTCAAGGACGACGGCAACTACAAGACCCGCGCCGAGGTGAAGTTCGAG
GGCGACACCCTGGTGAACCGCATCGAGCTGAAGGGCATCGACTTCAAGGAGGACGGCAACATCCTGGGGC
ACAAGCTGGAGTACAACTACAACAGCCACAACGTCTATATCACCGCCGACAAGCAGAAGAACGGCATCAA
GGCCAACTTCAAGATCCGCCACAACATCGAGGACGGCGGCGTGCAGCTCGCCGACCACTACCAGCAGAAC
ACCCCCATCGGCGACGGCCCCGTGCTGCTGCCCGACAACCACTACCTGAGCTACCAGTCCGCCCTGAGCA
AAGACCCCAACGAGAAGCGCGATCACATGGTCCTGCTGGAGTTCGTGACCGCCGCCGGGATCACTCTCGG
CATGGACGAGCTGTACAAGTAAAGCGGCCAGCTTATCGACTCGCCGATAGTGGAAACCGACGCCCCAGCA
CTCGTCCGAGGGCAAAGGAATAGTCGAGAAATTGATGATCTATTAAACAATAAAGATGTCCACATGGAAG
TTTTTCCTGTCATACTTTGTTAAGAAGGGTGAGAACAGAGTACCTACATTTTGAATGGAAGGATTGGAGC
TACGGGGGTGGGGGTGGGGTGGGATTAGATAAATGCCTGCTCTTTACTGAAGGCTCTTTACTATTGCTTT
ATGATAATGTTTCATAGTTGGATATCATAATTTAAACAAGCAAAACCAAATTAAGGGCCAGCTCATTCCT
CCCACTCATGATCTATAGATCCTAAGCTTATCGATGATCTAGAGCTCGCTGATCAGCCTCGACTGTGCCT
TCTAGTTGCCAGCCATCTGTTGTTTGCCCCTCCCCCGTGCCTTCCTTGACCCTGGAAGGTGCCACTCCCA
CTGTCCTTTCCTAATAAAATGAGGAAATTGCATCGCATTGTCTGAGTAGGTGTCATTCTATTCTGGGGGG
TGGGGTGGGGCAGGACAGCAAGGGGGAGGATTGGGAAGACAATAGCAGGCATGCTGGGGATGCGGTGGGC
TCTATGGCTTCTGAGGCGGAAAGAACCTGCAGCCCAAGCTTGGCGTAATCATGGTCATAGCTGTTTCCTG
TGTGAAATTGTTATCCGCTCACAATTCCACACAACATACGAGCCGGAAGCATAAAGTGTAAAGCCTGGGG
TGCCTAATGAGTGAGCTAACTCACATTAATTGCGTTGCGCTCACTGCCCGCTTTCCAGTCGGGAAACCTG
TCGTGCCAGCGGATCCTTTGTTACTTTATAGAAGAAATTTTGAGTTTTTGTTTTTTTTTAATAAATAAAT
AAACATAAATAAATTGTTTGTTGAATTTATTATTAGTATGTAAGTGTAAATATAATAAAACTTAATATCT
ATTCAAATTAATAAATAAACCTCGATATACAGACCGATAAAACACATGCGTCAATTTTACGCATGATTAT
CTTTAACGTACGTCACAATATGATTATCTTTCTAGGGTTAAAGAGCTCCAGCTTTTGTTCCCTTTAGTGA
GGGTTAATTTCGAGCTTGGCGTAATCATGGTCATAGCTGTTTCCTGTGTGAAATTGTTATCCGCTCACAA
TTCCACACAACATACGAGCCGGAAGCATAAAGTGTAAAGCCTGGGGTGCCTAATGAGTGAGCTAACTCAC
ATTAATTGCGTTGCGCTCACTGCCCGCTTTCCAGTCGGGAAACCTGTCGTGCCAGCTGCATTAATGAATC
GGCCAACGCGCGGGGAGAGGCGGTTTGCGTATTGGGCGCTCTTCCGCTTCCTCGCTCACTGACTCGCTGC
GCTCGGTCGTTCGGCTGCGGCGAGCGGTATCAGCTCACTCAAAGGCGGTAATACGGTTATCCACAGAATC
AGGGGATAACGCAGGAAAGAACATGTGAGCAAAAGGCCAGCAAAAGGCCAGGAACCGTAAAAAGGCCGCG
TTGCTGGCGTTTTTCCATAGGCTCCGCCCCCCTGACGAGCATCACAAAAATCGACGCTCAAGTCAGAGGT
GGCGAAACCCGACAGGACTATAAAGATACCAGGCGTTTCCCCCTGGAAGCTCCCTCGTGCGCTCTCCTGT
TCCGACCCTGCCGCTTACCGGATACCTGTCCGCCTTTCTCCCTTCGGGAAGCGTGGCGCTTTCTCATAGC
TCACGCTGTAGGTATCTCAGTTCGGTGTAGGTCGTTCGCTCCAAGCTGGGCTGTGTGCACGAACCCCCCG
TTCAGCCCGACCGCTGCGCCTTATCCGGTAACTATCGTCTTGAGTCCAACCCGGTAAGACACGACTTATC
GCCACTGGCAGCAGCCACTGGTAACAGGATTAGCAGAGCGAGGTATGTAGGCGGTGCTACAGAGTTCTTG
AAGTGGTGGCCTAACTACGGCTACACTAGAAGAACAGTATTTGGTATCTGCGCTCTGCTGAAGCCAGTTA
CCTTCGGAAAAAGAGTTGGTAGCTCTTGATCCGGCAAACAAACCACCGCTGGTAGCGGTGGTTTTTTTGT
TTGCAAGCAGCAGATTACGCGCAGAAAAAAAGGATCTCAAGAAGATCCTTTGATCTTTTCTACGGGGTCT
GACGCTCAGTGGAACGAAAACTCACGTTAAGGGATTTTGGTCATGAGATTATCAAAAAGGATCTTCACCT
AGATCCTTTTAAATTAAAAATGAAGTTTTAAATCAATCTAAAGTATATATGAGTAAACTTGGTCTGACAG
TTACCAATGCTTAATCAGTGAGGCACCTATCTCAGCGATCTGTCTATTTCGTTCATCCATAGTTGCCTGA
CTCCCCGTCGTGTAGATAACTACGATACGGGAGGGCTTACCATCTGGCCCCAGTGCTGCAATGATACCGC
GAGACCCACGCTCACCGGCTCCAGATTTATCAGCAATAAACCAGCCAGCCGGAAGGGCCGAGCGCAGAAG
TGGTCCTGCAACTTTATCCGCCTCCATCCAGTCTATTAATTGTTGCCGGGAAGCTAGAGTAAGTAGTTCG
CCAGTTAATAGTTTGCGCAACGTTGTTGCCATTGCTACAGGCATCGTGGTGTCACGCTCGTCGTTTGGTA
TGGCTTCATTCAGCTCCGGTTCCCAACGATCAAGGCGAGTTACATGATCCCCCATGTTGTGCAAAAAAGC
GGTTAGCTCCTTCGGTCCTCCGATCGTTGTCAGAAGTAAGTTGGCCGCAGTGTTATCACTCATGGTTATG
GCAGCACTGCATAATTCTCTTACTGTCATGCCATCCGTAAGATGCTTTTCTGTGACTGGTGAGTACTCAA
CCAAGTCATTCTGAGAATAGTGTATGCGGCGACCGAGTTGCTCTTGCCCGGCGTCAATACGGGATAATAC
CGCGCCACATAGCAGAACTTTAAAAGTGCTCATCATTGGAAAACGTTCTTCGGGGCGAAAACTCTCAAGG
ATCTTACCGCTGTTGAGATCCAGTTCGATGTAACCCACTCGTGCACCCAACTGATCTTCAGCATCTTTTA
CTTTCACCAGCGTTTCTGGGTGAGCAAAAACGGGAAGGCAAAATGCCGCAAAAAAGGGAATAAGGGCGAC
ACGGAAATGTTGAATACTCATACTCTTCCTTTTTCAATATTATTGAAGCATTTATCAGGGTTATTGTCTC
ATGAGCGGATACATATTTGAATGTATTTAGAAAAATAAACAAATAGGGGTTCCGCGCACATTTCCCCGAA
AAGTGCCAC
Features (pLannotate 1.2.2; 27 found; start..end, strand, type, name):
     30..458     -  rep_origin     f1 ori (sequence partly withheld): f1 bacteriophage origin of replication; arrow indicates direction of (+) strand synthesis
    463..620     -  CDS            lacZα (fragment): LacZα fragment of β-galactosidase; lacZ fragment
    623..641     +  promoter       T7 promoter: promoter for bacteriophage T7 RNA polymerase
    963..1034    +  polyA_signal   PGK poly(A) signal (fragment): mouse phosphoglycerate kinase 1 polyadenylation signal
   1075..1345    +  protein_bind   tetracycline response element: contains seven copies of the tetracycline operator tetO tetracycline repressor TetR
   1356..1373    +  misc_feature   MCS (fragment): pUC18/19 multiple cloning site
   1378..1416    +  promoter       minimal CMV promoter: human cytomegalovirus (CMV) immediate early promoter
   1539..1896    +  intron         β-globin intron (fragment): intron from rabbit β-globin gene
   1940..7957    +  CDS            Tet1: TET1_MOUSE - Also known as Cxxc6, Kiaa1676. Experimental evidence at protein level: Swiss-Prot protein existence level 1. Dioxygenase that catalyzes the conversion of the modified genomic base 5-methylcytosine (5mC) into 5-hydroxymethylcytosine (5hmC) and plays a key role in active DNA demethylation. Also mediates subsequent conversion of 5hmC into 5-formylcytosine (5fC), and conversion of 5fC to 5-carboxylcytosine (5caC). Conversion of 5mC into 5hmC, 5fC and 5caC probably constitutes the first step in cytosine demethylation. Methylation at the C5 position of cytosine bases is an epigenetic mo
   7969..7992    -  misc_feature   MCS (fragment): pBluescript multiple cloning site
   8105..8567    +  misc_feature   IRES: internal ribosome entry site (IRES) of the encephalomyocarditis virus (EMCV)
   8581..9300    +  CDS            Venus: yellow fluorescent protein (YFP) with fast and efficient maturation (Nagai et al., 2002) mammalian codon-optimized
   9317..9371    +  CDS            HygR (fragment): aminoglycoside phosphotransferase from E. coli confers resistance to hygromycin
   9375..9649    +  polyA_signal   PGK poly(A) signal (fragment): mouse phosphoglycerate kinase 1 polyadenylation signal
   9691..9915    +  polyA_signal   bGH poly(A) signal: bovine growth hormone polyadenylation signal
   9984..10006   -  protein_bind   lac operator (fragment): The lac repressor binds to the lac operator to inhibit transcription in E. coli. This inhibition can be relieved by adding lactose or isopropyl-β-D-thiogalactopyranoside (IPTG). lac repressor encoded by lacI
  10010..10040   -  promoter       lac promoter: promoter for the E. coli lac operon
  10055..10076   -  protein_bind   CAP binding site: CAP binding activates transcription in the presence of cAMP. E. coli catabolite activator protein
  10089..10128   -  CDS            lacI (fragment): lac repressor; lacI; The lac repressor binds to the lac operator to inhibit transcription in E. coli. This inhibition can be relieved by adding lactose or isopropyl-β-D-thiogalactopyranoside (IPTG).
  10389..10407   -  promoter       T3 promoter: promoter for bacteriophage T3 RNA polymerase
  10450..10472   -  protein_bind   lac operator (fragment): The lac repressor binds to the lac operator to inhibit transcription in E. coli. This inhibition can be relieved by adding lactose or isopropyl-β-D-thiogalactopyranoside (IPTG). lac repressor encoded by lacI
  10476..10506   -  promoter       lac promoter: promoter for the E. coli lac operon
  10521..10542   -  protein_bind   CAP binding site: CAP binding activates transcription in the presence of cAMP. E. coli catabolite activator protein
  10555..10647   -  CDS            lacI (fragment): lac repressor; lacI; The lac repressor binds to the lac operator to inhibit transcription in E. coli. This inhibition can be relieved by adding lactose or isopropyl-β-D-thiogalactopyranoside (IPTG).
  10830..11418   -  rep_origin     ori: high-copy-number ColE1/pMB1/pBR322/pUC origin of replication
  11589..12449   -  CDS            AmpR: β-lactamase; bla; confers resistance to ampicillin, carbenicillin, and related antibiotics
  12450..12554   -  promoter       AmpR promoter: bla
