[The description below was written by a language model from this plasmid's Addgene catalogue record and pLannotate feature annotations shown in this document.]
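Description:
pPB-tetO(hCMV1)-HA-Tet1mHxD(201R2)-IV is a 12.6 kb mammalian expression plasmid built as a piggyBac (PB) transposon vector, derived from pPB-hCMV1-hNANOG-IV by replacing the human NANOG insert with a mouse Tet1 coding sequence. In bacteria it is maintained through a high-copy ColE1/pUC-type origin and selected with ampicillin (AmpR under its bla promoter). An f1 origin and pBluescript-type remnants (lacZα fragment, lac promoter/operator elements, T7 and T3 promoters) are also present. The automated annotation did not flag the piggyBac terminal repeats, so their positions are not documented in the feature table, although the catalogue entry describes the vector as a PB transposon.

The expression cassette is driven by a tetracycline response element with seven tetO copies fused to a minimal CMV promoter, followed by a rabbit β-globin intron fragment. This makes transcription dependent on a tetracycline-controlled transactivator, which is not annotated here and would need to be supplied separately. The payload is N-terminally HA-tagged Tet1, corresponding to the Tet1-201 transcript (isoform 2, which lacks an alternate in-frame exon in the central coding region). It carries H1620Y and D1622A substitutions in the catalytic domain, intended to disable the dioxygenase activity that converts 5-methylcytosine to 5-hydroxymethylcytosine. It is also altered at one siRNA target site so that it resists knockdown. An EMCV IRES links Tet1 to Venus on the same transcript, giving a fluorescent readout of expressing cells, which is the only mammalian marker listed. PGK and bGH polyadenylation signals follow, along with a short residual hygromycin-resistance fragment. The design suits inducible expression of catalytically inactive TET1, for example in rescue experiments after depletion of the endogenous protein, to separate catalytic from non-catalytic functions.
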