Addgene plasmid #102422: pPB-tetO(hCMV1)-HA-Tet1mHxD(201R2)-IV
Purpose: Inducible expression of siRNA resistant mouse Tet1-201 (ENSMUST00000050826.13) with mutated catalytic domain (H1620Y & D1622A), HA-tag and IRES-Venus in piggyBac (PB) transposon vector
Depositing lab: Kian Peng Koh. Depositing organization: Katholieke Universiteit Leuven. Publication: Lineage-specific functions of TET1 in the postimplantation mouse embryo. Khoueiry R, Sohni A, Thienpont B, Luo X, Velde JV, Bartoccetti M, Boeckx B, Zwijsen A, Rao A, Lambrechts D, Koh KP. Nat Genet. 2017 Jul;49(7):1061-1072. doi: 10.1038/ng.3868. Epub 2017 May 15. PubMed 28504700.
Backbone
  Vector backbone: pPB-hCMV1-hNANOG-IV
  Backbone manufacturer: Austin Smith (Addgene plasmid# 60432)
  Modifications to backbone: human NANOG removed to insert Tet1 (201R2)
  Vector type: Mammalian Expression
  Selectable markers: mVenus
Growth in bacteria
  Bacterial resistance: Ampicillin, 100 μg/mL
  Growth temperature: 37°C
  Growth strain: DH5alpha
  Copy number: Unknown
Gene/Insert
  Gene/Insert name: Tet1 catalytic domain mutant
  Species: M. musculus (mouse)
  Mutation: H1620Y and D1622A mutations in Tet1 catalytic domain; Modified at the Dharmacon SMARTpool siRNA #2 target site to make it siRNA-resistant
  GenBank ID: NM_027384.1
  Entrez Gene: Tet1 (a.k.a. 2510010B09Rik, Cxxc6, D10Ertd17e, LCX, mKIAA1676)
  Promoter: TetO-CMV
  Tag / fusion protein: HA (N terminal on insert)
  Cloning method: Restriction Enzyme; 5′ cloning site blunt end (destroyed during cloning); 3′ cloning site NotI (unknown if destroyed)
  Sequencing primers: 5′ CMV-F; 3′ IRES-R
Terms and licenses: Academic/Nonprofit Terms; Industry Terms: Not Available to Industry
Depositor comments: The full length transcript 201 refers to the coding sequence (CDS) of Ensembl transcript Tet1-201 (transcript ID ENSMUST00000050826.13) or NCBI RefSeq NM_027384.1. This variant (isoform 2) lacks an alternate in-frame exon in the central coding region, compared to variant 1.
How to cite: pPB-tetO(hCMV1)-HA-Tet1mHxD(201R2)-IV was a gift from Kian Peng Koh (Addgene plasmid # 102422 ; http://n2t.net/addgene:102422 ; RRID:Addgene_102422)
